>Addgene plasmid #157837 | G1333 DddAtox-N–SaKKH-Cas9(D10A) | addgene full sequence | sequence record 307641 | Addgene NGS Result
ATATGCCAAGTACGCCCCCTATTGACGTCAATGACGGTAAATGGCCCGCCTGGCATTATGCCCAGTACAT
GACCTTATGGGACTTTCCTACTTGGCAGTACATCTACGTATTAGTCATCGCTATTACCATGGTGATGCGG
TTTTGGCAGTACATCAATGGGCGTGGATAGCGGTTTGACTCACGGGGATTTCCAAGTCTCCACCCCATTG
ACGTCAATGGGAGTTTGTTTTGGCACCAAAATCAACGGGACTTTCCAAAATGTCGTAACAACTCCGCCCC
ATTGACGCAAATGGGCGGTAGGCGTGTACGGTGGGAGGTCTATATAAGCAGAGCTGGTTTAGTGAACCGT
CAGATCCGCTAGAGATCCGCGGCCGCTAATACGACTCACTATAGGGAGAGCCGCCACCATGGGCAGCTAC
GCCCTGGGTCCGTATCAGATTAGCGCCCCGCAGCTGCCAGCTTACAATGGTCAGACCGTGGGTACCTTCT
ACTATGTGAACGACGCGGGCGGTCTGGAGAGCAAGGTGTTTAGCAGCGGCGGTTCTGGTGGTTCTTCTGG
TGGTTCTAGCGGCAGCGAGACTCCCGGGACCTCAGAGTCCGCCACACCCGAAAGTAGTGGCGGCAGCAGC
GGCGGCAGCGGGAAACGGAACTACATCCTGGGGCTTGCCATTGGGATAACCAGCGTTGGCTACGGAATTA
TTGATTATGAGACACGCGATGTGATTGACGCCGGGGTTAGGCTGTTCAAAGAGGCCAACGTTGAAAACAA
CGAGGGAAGACGGAGTAAGCGCGGAGCAAGAAGACTCAAGCGCAGACGGAGACATCGGATTCAGAGGGTG
AAAAAGCTGCTCTTCGATTACAATCTCCTGACCGATCATAGTGAGCTGAGCGGAATCAACCCCTACGAGG
CGCGAGTGAAAGGGCTTTCCCAGAAGCTGTCCGAAGAGGAGTTCTCCGCCGCGTTGCTGCACCTGGCCAA
ACGGAGGGGGGTTCACAATGTAAACGAAGTGGAGGAGGACACGGGCAATGAACTTAGTACGAAAGAACAG
ATCAGTAGGAACTCTAAGGCTCTCGAAGAGAAATACGTCGCTGAGTTGCAGCTTGAGAGACTGAAAAAAG
ACGGCGAAGTACGCGGATCTATTAATAGGTTCAAGACTTCAGATTACGTAAAGGAAGCCAAGCAGCTCCT
GAAAGTACAGAAAGCGTACCATCAGCTCGATCAGAGCTTCATCGATACCTACATAGATTTGCTGGAGACA
CGGAGGACATACTACGAGGGCCCAGGGGAAGGATCTCCTTTTGGGTGGAAGGACATCAAGGAATGGTACG
AGATGCTTATGGGACATTGTACATATTTTCCGGAGGAGCTCAGGAGCGTCAAGTACGCCTACAATGCCGA
CCTGTACAATGCCCTCAATGACCTCAATAACCTCGTGATTACCAGGGACGAGAACGAGAAGCTGGAGTAC
TATGAAAAGTTCCAGATTATCGAGAATGTGTTTAAGCAGAAGAAGAAGCCGACACTTAAGCAGATTGCAA
AGGAAATCCTCGTGAATGAGGAAGATATCAAGGGATACAGAGTGACAAGTACAGGCAAGCCCGAGTTCAC
AAATCTGAAGGTGTACCACGATATTAAGGACATAACCGCACGAAAGGAGATAATCGAAAACGCTGAGCTC
CTCGATCAGATCGCAAAAATTCTTACCATCTACCAGTCTAGTGAGGACATTCAGGAGGAACTGACTAATC
TGAACAGTGAGCTCACCCAAGAGGAAATTGAGCAGATTTCAAACCTGAAAGGCTACACCGGGACGCACAA
TCTGAGCCTCAAAGCAATCAACCTCATTCTGGATGAACTTTGGCACACAAATGACAACCAAATTGCCATA
TTCAACCGCCTGAAACTGGTGCCAAAAAAAGTGGATCTGTCACAGCAAAAGGAAATCCCTACAACCTTGG
TTGACGATTTTATTCTGTCCCCCGTTGTCAAGCGGAGCTTCATCCAGTCAATCAAGGTGATCAATGCCAT
CATTAAAAAATACGGATTGCCAAACGATATAATTATCGAGCTTGCACGAGAGAAGAACTCAAAGGACGCC
CAGAAGATGATTAACGAAATGCAGAAGCGCAACCGCCAGACAAACGAACGCATAGAGGAAATTATAAGAA
CAACCGGCAAAGAGAATGCCAAGTATCTGATCGAGAAAATCAAGCTGCACGACATGCAAGAAGGCAAGTG
CCTGTACTCTCTGGAAGCTATCCCACTCGAAGATCTGCTGAATAATCCATTCAATTACGAGGTGGACCAC
ATCATCCCTAGATCCGTAAGCTTTGACAATTCCTTCAATAACAAAGTTCTGGTTAAACAGGAGGAAAATT
CTAAAAAAGGGAACCGGACCCCGTTCCAGTACCTGAGCTCCAGTGACAGCAAGATTAGCTACGAGACTTT
TAAGAAACATATTCTGAATCTGGCCAAAGGCAAAGGCAGGATCAGCAAGACCAAGAAGGAGTACCTCCTC
GAAGAACGCGACATTAACAGATTTAGTGTGCAGAAAGATTTCATCAACCGAAACCTTGTCGATACTCGGT
ACGCCACGAGAGGCCTGATGAATCTCCTCAGGAGCTACTTCCGCGTCAATAATCTGGACGTTAAAGTCAA
GAGCATAAATGGGGGATTCACCAGCTTTCTGAGGAGAAAGTGGAAGTTTAAGAAGGAACGAAACAAAGGA
TACAAGCACCATGCTGAGGATGCTTTGATCATCGCTAACGCGGACTTTATCTTTAAGGAATGGAAAAAGC
TGGATAAGGCAAAGAAAGTGATGGAAAACCAGATGTTCGAGGAGAAGCAGGCAGAGTCAATGCCTGAGAT
CGAGACAGAGCAGGAATACAAGGAAATTTTCATCACCCCTCATCAGATTAAACACATAAAGGACTTCAAA
GACTATAAATACTCTCATAGGGTGGACAAAAAACCCAATCGCAAGCTCATTAATGACACCCTGTACTCAA
CACGGAAGGATGATAAAGGTAATACCTTGATTGTGAATAATCTTAATGGATTGTATGACAAAGATAACGA
CAAGCTCAAGAAGCTGATCAACAAGTCTCCAGAGAAGCTCCTTATGTATCACCACGACCCACAGACTTAT
CAGAAATTGAAACTGATCATGGAGCAATACGGGGATGAGAAGAACCCACTCTACAAATATTATGAGGAAA
CAGGTAATTACCTGACCAAGTACTCCAAGAAGGATAACGGACCAGTGATCAAAAAGATAAAGTACTATGG
CAACAAACTTAATGCGCATTTGGACATAACTGACGATTACCCCAATTCTCGAAACAAGGTTGTGAAGCTC
TCCCTGAAGCCTTATAGATTTGACGTGTACCTGGATAATGGGGTTTATAAATTCGTCACCGTGAAAAATC
TGGACGTGATCAAAAAGGAGAACTATTATGAAGTAAACTCAAAGTGCTATGAGGAGGCGAAGAAGCTGAA
GAAGATCTCCAATCAGGCCGAGTTCATCGCTTCCTTCTATAAGAACGATCTCATCAAGATCAATGGAGAG
CTTTATCGCGTCATTGGTGTGAACAATGACTTGCTGAACAGGATCGAAGTCAATATGATAGACATTACCT
ACCGGGAGTATCTCGAAAACATGAATGATAAACGGCCGCCTCACATCATCAAGACAATCGCATCTAAAAC
TCAGTCAATAAAAAAGTACTCTACCGATATCCTGGGGAATCTCTATGAAGTGAAGTCAAAGAAGCACCCA
CAAATCATTAAAAAAGGTGGATCCCCCAAGAAGAAGAGGAAAGTCTCGAGCGACTACAAAGACCATGACG
GTGATTATAAAGATCATGACATCGATTACAAGGATGACGATGACAAGTCTGGTGGTTCTACTAATCTGTC
AGATATTATTGAAAAGGAGACCGGTAAGCAACTGGTTATCCAGGAATCCATCCTCATGCTCCCAGAGGAG
GTGGAAGAAGTCATTGGGAACAAGCCGGAAAGCGATATACTCGTGCACACCGCCTACGACGAGAGCACCG
ACGAGAATGTCATGCTTCTGACTAGCGACGCCCCTGAATACAAGCCTTGGGCTCTGGTCATACAGGATAG
CAACGGTGAGAACAAGATTAAGATGCTCTCTGGTGGTTCTCCCAAGAAGAAGAGGAAAGTCTAACCGGTC
ATCATCACCATCACCATTGAGTTTAAACCCGCTGATCAGCCTCGACTGTGCCTTCTAGTTGCCAGCCATC
TGTTGTTTGCCCCTCCCCCGTGCCTTCCTTGACCCTGGAAGGTGCCACTCCCACTGTCCTTTCCTAATAA
AATGAGGAAATTGCATCGCATTGTCTGAGTAGGTGTCATTCTATTCTGGGGGGTGGGGTGGGGCAGGACA
GCAAGGGGGAGGATTGGGAAGACAATAGCAGGCATGCTGGGGATGCGGTGGGCTCTATGGCTTCTGAGGC
GGAAAGAACCAGCTGGGGCTCGATACCGTCGACCTCTAGCTAGAGCTTGGCGTAATCATGGTCATAGCTG
TTTCCTGTGTGAAATTGTTATCCGCTCACAATTCCACACAACATACGAGCCGGAAGCATAAAGTGTAAAG
CCTAGGGTGCCTAATGAGTGAGCTAACTCACATTAATTGCGTTGCGCTCACTGCCCGCTTTCCAGTCGGG
AAACCTGTCGTGCCAGCTGCATTAATGAATCGGCCAACGCGCGGGGAGAGGCGGTTTGCGTATTGGGCGC
TCTTCCGCTTCCTCGCTCACTGACTCGCTGCGCTCGGTCGTTCGGCTGCGGCGAGCGGTATCAGCTCACT
CAAAGGCGGTAATACGGTTATCCACAGAATCAGGGGATAACGCAGGAAAGAACATGTGAGCAAAAGGCCA
GCAAAAGGCCAGGAACCGTAAAAAGGCCGCGTTGCTGGCGTTTTTCCATAGGCTCCGCCCCCCTGACGAG
CATCACAAAAATCGACGCTCAAGTCAGAGGTGGCGAAACCCGACAGGACTATAAAGATACCAGGCGTTTC
CCCCTGGAAGCTCCCTCGTGCGCTCTCCTGTTCCGACCCTGCCGCTTACCGGATACCTGTCCGCCTTTCT
CCCTTCGGGAAGCGTGGCGCTTTCTCATAGCTCACGCTGTAGGTATCTCAGTTCGGTGTAGGTCGTTCGC
TCCAAGCTGGGCTGTGTGCACGAACCCCCCGTTCAGCCCGACCGCTGCGCCTTATCCGGTAACTATCGTC
TTGAGTCCAACCCGGTAAGACACGACTTATCGCCACTGGCAGCAGCCACTGGTAACAGGATTAGCAGAGC
GAGGTATGTAGGCGGTGCTACAGAGTTCTTGAAGTGGTGGCCTAACTACGGCTACACTAGAAGAACAGTA
TTTGGTATCTGCGCTCTGCTGAAGCCAGTTACCTTCGGAAAAAGAGTTGGTAGCTCTTGATCCGGCAAAC
AAACCACCGCTGGTAGCGGTGGTTTTTTTGTTTGCAAGCAGCAGATTACGCGCAGAAAAAAAGGATCTCA
AGAAGATCCTTTGATCTTTTCTACGGGGTCTGACGCTCAGTGGAACGAAAACTCACGTTAAGGGATTTTG
GTCATGAGATTATCAAAAAGGATCTTCACCTAGATCCTTTTAAATTAAAAATGAAGTTTTAAATCAATCT
AAAGTATATATGAGTAAACTTGGTCTGACAGTTACCAATGCTTAATCAGTGAGGCACCTATCTCAGCGAT
CTGTCTATTTCGTTCATCCATAGTTGCCTGACTCCCCGTCGTGTAGATAACTACGATACGGGAGGGCTTA
CCATCTGGCCCCAGTGCTGCAATGATACCGCGAGACCCACGCTCACCGGCTCCAGATTTATCAGCAATAA
ACCAGCCAGCCGGAAGGGCCGAGCGCAGAAGTGGTCCTGCAACTTTATCCGCCTCCATCCAGTCTATTAA
TTGTTGCCGGGAAGCTAGAGTAAGTAGTTCGCCAGTTAATAGTTTGCGCAACGTTGTTGCCATTGCTACA
GGCATCGTGGTGTCACGCTCGTCGTTTGGTATGGCTTCATTCAGCTCCGGTTCCCAACGATCAAGGCGAG
TTACATGATCCCCCATGTTGTGCAAAAAAGCGGTTAGCTCCTTCGGTCCTCCGATCGTTGTCAGAAGTAA
GTTGGCCGCAGTGTTATCACTCATGGTTATGGCAGCACTGCATAATTCTCTTACTGTCATGCCATCCGTA
AGATGCTTTTCTGTGACTGGTGAGTACTCAACCAAGTCATTCTGAGAATAGTGTATGCGGCGACCGAGTT
GCTCTTGCCCGGCGTCAATACGGGATAATACCGCGCCACATAGCAGAACTTTAAAAGTGCTCATCATTGG
AAAACGTTCTTCGGGGCGAAAACTCTCAAGGATCTTACCGCTGTTGAGATCCAGTTCGATGTAACCCACT
CGTGCACCCAACTGATCTTCAGCATCTTTTACTTTCACCAGCGTTTCTGGGTGAGCAAAAACAGGAAGGC
AAAATGCCGCAAAAAAGGGAATAAGGGCGACACGGAAATGTTGAATACTCATACTCTTCCTTTTTCAATA
TTATTGAAGCATTTATCAGGGTTATTGTCTCATGAGCGGATACATATTTGAATGTATTTAGAAAAATAAA
CAAATAGGGGTTCCGCGCACATTTCCCCGAAAAGTGCCACCTGACGTCGACGGATCGGGAGATCGATCTC
CCGATCCCCTAGGGTCGACTCTCAGTACAATCTGCTCTGATGCCGCATAGTTAAGCCAGTATCTGCTCCC
TGCTTGTGTGTTGGAGGTCGCTGAGTAGTGCGCGAGCAAAATTTAAGCTACAACAAGGCAAGGCTTGACC
GACAATTGCATGAAGAATCTGCTTAGGGTTAGGCGTTTTGCGCTGCTTCGCGATGTACGGGCCAGATATA
CGCGTTGACATTGATTATTGACTAGTTATTAATAGTAATCAATTACGGGGTCATTAGTTCATAGCCCATA
TATGGAGTTCCGCGTTACATAACTTACGGTAAATGGCCCGCCTGGCTGACCGCCCAACGACCCCCGCCCA
TTGACGTCAATAATGACGTATGTTCCCATAGTAACGCCAATAGGGACTTTCCATTGACGTCAATGGGTGG
AGTATTTACGGTAAACTGCCCACTTGGCAGTACATCAAGTGTATC
Features (pLannotate 1.2.2; 19 found; start..end, strand, type, name):
    132..335     +  promoter       CMV promoter: human cytomegalovirus (CMV) immediate early promoter
    377..395     +  promoter       T7 promoter: promoter for bacteriophage T7 RNA polymerase
    412..543     +  CDS            dddA (fragment): DDDA_BURC1 - Experimental evidence at protein level: Swiss-Prot protein existence level 1. Toxic component of a toxin-immunity protein module, which functions as a cellular contact-dependent growth inhibition (CDI) system. CDI modules allow bacteria to communicate with and inhibit the growth of closely related neighboring bacteria in a contact-dependent fashion. Bacteria that have this module inhibit or kill bacteria without it, giving them a growth advantage. Probably specifically inhibited by cognate immunity protein DddI (Probable). The C-terminal 163 residue fragment has double-stranded DN
    544..615     +  CDS            ABE(7.10) (fragment): adenine base editor comprising wild-type E. coli TadA fused to the evolved TadA*(7.10) mutant (Gaudelli et al., 2017)
    643..3798    +  CDS            cas9: CAS9_STAAU - Experimental evidence at protein level: Swiss-Prot protein existence level 1. CRISPR (clustered regularly interspaced short palindromic repeat) is an adaptive immune system that provides protection against mobile genetic elements (viruses, transposable elements and conjugative plasmids). CRISPR clusters contain spacers, sequences complementary to antecedent mobile elements, and target invading nucleic acids. CRISPR clusters are transcribed and processed into CRISPR RNA (crRNA). In type II CRISPR systems correct processing of pre-crRNA requires a trans- encoded small RNA (tracrRNA)
   3832..3897    +  CDS            3xFLAG: three tandem FLAG® epitope tags, followed by an enterokinase cleavage site
   3910..4158    +  CDS            UGI: UNGI_BPPB2 - Experimental evidence at protein level: Swiss-Prot protein existence level 1. This protein binds specifically and reversibly to the host uracil-DNA glycosylase, preventing removal of uracil residues from PBS2 DNA by the host uracil-excision repair system. From Bacillus phage PBS2 (Bacteriophage PBS2).
   4246..4470    +  polyA_signal   bGH poly(A) signal: bovine growth hormone polyadenylation signal
   4474..4495    +  promoter       SV40 promoter (fragment): SV40 enhancer and early promoter
   4500..4516    +  misc_feature   MCS (fragment): pBluescript multiple cloning site
   4565..4581    -  protein_bind   lac operator: The lac repressor binds to the lac operator to inhibit transcription in E. coli. This inhibition can be relieved by adding lactose or isopropyl-β-D-thiogalactopyranoside (IPTG). lac repressor encoded by lacI
   4589..4619    -  promoter       lac promoter: promoter for the E. coli lac operon
   4634..4655    -  protein_bind   CAP binding site: CAP binding activates transcription in the presence of cAMP. E. coli catabolite activator protein
   4668..4760    -  CDS            lacI (fragment): lac repressor; lacI; The lac repressor binds to the lac operator to inhibit transcription in E. coli. This inhibition can be relieved by adding lactose or isopropyl-β-D-thiogalactopyranoside (IPTG).
   4943..5531    -  rep_origin     ori: high-copy-number ColE1/pMB1/pBR322/pUC origin of replication
   5702..6562    -  CDS            AmpR: β-lactamase; bla; confers resistance to ampicillin, carbenicillin, and related antibiotics
   6563..6667    -  promoter       AmpR promoter: bla
   6738..6782    -  misc_feature   bom (fragment): basis of mobility region from pBR322
   6937..131     +  enhancer       CMV enhancer (across the origin): human cytomegalovirus immediate early enhancer
