[The description below was written by a language model from this plasmid's Addgene catalogue record and pLannotate feature annotations shown in this document.]
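Description:
G1333 DddAtox-N–SaKKH-Cas9(D10A) is a 7,185 nt mammalian expression plasmid on a pCMV backbone, built to express one half of a split DddAtox–Cas9 fusion in mammalian cells. It is propagated in E. coli through a high-copy ColE1/pUC-type origin and selected with ampicillin via the β-lactamase gene and its native promoter. Small remnants of lac regulatory elements, a pBluescript polylinker, an SV40 promoter fragment and a bom fragment appear to be backbone carry-over and are not part of the expression design.

The payload is a single open reading frame driven by the CMV immediate early enhancer and promoter and terminated by the bovine growth hormone polyadenylation signal; a T7 promoter sits just upstream of the coding region. The fusion begins with a short fragment of dddA, the Burkholderia interbacterial toxin whose C-terminal domain deaminates cytidines in double-stranded DNA. The name indicates that this is the N-terminal half of the toxin domain split at G1333, which is intended to regain activity only when brought together with the complementary half. A short stretch annotated as an ABE(7.10) fragment follows and, given its size and position, most likely reflects a shared linker sequence rather than any deaminase domain. Next comes Staphylococcus aureus Cas9, described in the record as the KKH PAM variant carrying the D10A nickase mutation, then a 3xFLAG tag for detection and a uracil glycosylase inhibitor (UGI) that protects the deaminated base from excision. The insert name also lists a C-terminal SV40 NLS, which the feature table does not annotate separately. No guide RNA cassette is annotated, so a guide RNA and the partner split half would need to be supplied separately. The plasmid comes from work on DddA-derived cytosine base editing.
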