Addgene plasmid #157837: G1333 DddAtox-N–SaKKH-Cas9(D10A)
Purpose: expresses split DddAtox-Cas9 construct in mammalian cells
Depositing lab: David Liu. Depositing organization: Broad Institute. Publication: A bacterial cytidine deaminase toxin enables CRISPR-free mitochondrial base editing. Mok BY, de Moraes MH, Zeng J, Bosch DE, Kotrys AV, Raguram A, Hsu F, Radey MC, Peterson SB, Mootha VK, Mougous JD, Liu DR. Nature. 2020 Jul 8. pii: 10.1038/s41586-020-2477-4. doi: 10.1038/s41586-020-2477-4. PubMed 32641830.
Backbone
  Vector backbone: pCMV
  Vector type: Mammalian Expression
Growth in bacteria
  Bacterial resistance: Ampicillin, 100 μg/mL
  Growth temperature: 37°C
  Growth strain: Mach1
  Copy number: Unknown
Gene/Insert
  Gene/Insert name: G1333 DddAtox-N–SaKKH-Cas9(D10A)–UGI–SV40 NLS
Terms and licenses: Academic/Nonprofit Terms; Industry Terms: Not Available to Industry
How to cite: G1333 DddAtox-N–SaKKH-Cas9(D10A) was a gift from David Liu (Addgene plasmid # 157837 ; http://n2t.net/addgene:157837 ; RRID:Addgene_157837)
